Addgene plasmid #236292: pLenti Puro HA-Ubiquitin-KO
Purpose: Lentiviral vector expressing HA-tagged ubiquitin KO mutant
Depositing lab: Melina Fan & Addgene Research Program. Depositing organization: Addgene.
Backbone
  Vector backbone: pLenti
  Backbone size w/o insert (bp): 7055
  Total vector size (bp): 7283
  Vector type: Lentiviral
  Selectable markers: Puromycin
Growth in bacteria
  Bacterial resistance: Ampicillin, 100 μg/mL
  Growth temperature: 37°C
  Growth strain: NEB Stable
  Copy number: High Copy
Gene/Insert
  Gene/Insert name: Ubiquitin KO (alt name: UBB)
  Species: H. sapiens (human)
  Insert size (bp): 228
  Mutation: Single ubiquitin coding sequence containing KO mutations (full length UBB has three repeating ubiquitin coding sequences)
  Entrez Gene: UBB (a.k.a. HEL-S-50)
  Promoter: CMV
  Tag / fusion protein: HA (N terminal on insert)
  Cloning method: Gibson Cloning
  Sequencing primers: 5′ CMV-F
Terms and licenses: Academic/Nonprofit Terms; Industry Terms
How to cite: pLenti Puro HA-Ubiquitin-KO was a gift from Melina Fan & Addgene Research Program (Addgene plasmid # 236292 ; http://n2t.net/addgene:236292 ; RRID:Addgene_236292)
