[The description below was written by a language model from this plasmid's Addgene catalogue record and pLannotate feature annotations shown in this document.]
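Description:
pLenti Puro HA-Ubiquitin-KO is a 7.3 kb lentiviral transfer plasmid built on a pLenti backbone for expressing an HA-tagged, lysine-less human ubiquitin in mammalian cells. In bacteria it is maintained through a high-copy ColE1/pUC-type origin and selected with ampicillin via the β-lactamase gene. The viral portion has a third-generation, self-inactivating layout: an RSV promoter drives a truncated HIV-1 5' LTR, followed by the Ψ packaging signal with a partial gag sequence, the Rev response element for Rev-dependent nuclear export of the genomic RNA, and the cPPT/CTS. Downstream lie a WPRE, which boosts transcript stability and expression, and a ΔU3 3' LTR that inactivates the viral promoter after integration. An SV40 poly(A) signal and SV40 origin sit just outside the 3' LTR.

The payload is a CMV promoter driving an N-terminal HA epitope (annotated as a fragment of a 3xHA tag, consistent with a single copy) fused to a 228 bp single ubiquitin coding unit derived from human UBB, which natively encodes three tandem ubiquitin repeats. In this K0/KO variant all lysines are changed to arginine, so the protein can still be conjugated to substrates but cannot itself be extended through lysine-linked polyubiquitin chains. A puromycin N-acetyltransferase gene follows closely after the ubiquitin sequence and allows selection of transduced cells. No separate promoter, IRES or 2A element is annotated between the two, so the record does not state how puromycin resistance is expressed. Constructs of this kind are typically used to make stable lines for distinguishing mono- from polyubiquitination and as a chain-deficient control in HA-based ubiquitination assays.
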