Features (pLannotate 1.2.2; 31 found; start..end, strand, type, name):
     13..30      -  misc_feature   MCS (fragment): pUC18/19 multiple cloning site
     51..69      +  promoter       T3 promoter: promoter for bacteriophage T3 RNA polymerase
     97..323     +  promoter       RSV promoter: Rous sarcoma virus enhancer/promoter
    324..504     +  LTR            5' LTR (truncated): truncated 5' long terminal repeat (LTR) from HIV-1
    551..676     +  misc_feature   HIV-1 Ψ: packaging signal of human immunodeficiency virus type 1
    660..1023    +  CDS            HIV-1 gag (fragment): gag protein from human immunodeficiency virus 1; gag
   1169..1402    +  misc_feature   RRE: The Rev response element (RRE) of HIV-1 allows for Rev-dependent mRNA export from the nucleus to the cytoplasm.
   1779..1879    +  CDS            Rev (fragment): human immunodeficiency virus 1 (HIV-1) Rev protein; rev; enhances nuclear export of unspliced and incompletely spliced viral mRNAs
   1929..2046    +  misc_feature   cPPT/CTS: central polypurine tract and central termination sequence of HIV-1
   2095..2113    +  CDS            small t antigen (fragment): SV40 (simian virus 40) small t antigen
   2139..2342    +  promoter       CMV promoter: human cytomegalovirus (CMV) immediate early promoter
   2390..2416    +  CDS            3xHA (fragment): three tandem HA epitope tags
   2426..2653    +  CDS            ubiquitin-K0: human ubiquitin variant in which all of the lysines have been mutated to arginine also known as ubiquitin-KO
   2720..3319    +  CDS            PuroR: puromycin N-acetyltransferase; pac from Streptomyces alboniger; confers resistance to puromycin
   3335..3923    +  misc_feature   WPRE: woodchuck hepatitis virus posttranscriptional regulatory element
   3974..3993    +  misc_feature   cPPT/CTS (fragment): central polypurine tract and central termination sequence of HIV-1
   3995..4228    +  LTR            3' LTR (ΔU3): self-inactivating 3' long terminal repeat (LTR) from HIV-1
   4300..4421    +  polyA_signal   SV40 poly(A) signal: SV40 polyadenylation signal
   4461..4596    +  rep_origin     SV40 ori: SV40 origin of replication
   4617..4635    -  promoter       T7 promoter: promoter for bacteriophage T7 RNA polymerase
   4643..4666    -  misc_feature   MCS (fragment): pUC18/19 multiple cloning site
   4663..4820    +  CDS            lacZα (fragment): LacZα fragment of β-galactosidase; lacZ fragment
   4826..4925    -  misc_feature   bom (fragment): basis of mobility region from pBR322
   5027..5062    -  CDS            rop (fragment): Rop protein, which maintains plasmids at low copy number; rop
   5157..5261    +  promoter       AmpR promoter: bla
   5262..6122    +  CDS            AmpR: β-lactamase; bla; confers resistance to ampicillin, carbenicillin, and related antibiotics
   6293..6881    +  rep_origin     ori: high-copy-number ColE1/pMB1/pBR322/pUC origin of replication
   7064..7156    +  CDS            lacI (fragment): lac repressor; lacI; The lac repressor binds to the lac operator to inhibit transcription in E. coli. This inhibition can be relieved by adding lactose or isopropyl-β-D-thiogalactopyranoside (IPTG).
   7169..7190    +  protein_bind   CAP binding site: CAP binding activates transcription in the presence of cAMP. E. coli catabolite activator protein
   7205..7235    +  promoter       lac promoter: promoter for the E. coli lac operon
   7243..7259    +  protein_bind   lac operator: The lac repressor binds to the lac operator to inhibit transcription in E. coli. This inhibition can be relieved by adding lactose or isopropyl-β-D-thiogalactopyranoside (IPTG). lac repressor encoded by lacI
>Addgene plasmid #236292 | pLenti Puro HA-Ubiquitin-KO | addgene full sequence | sequence record 468935
CATGATTACGCCAAGCTTGCATGCCTGCAGCATGATTACGCCAAGCGCGCAATTAACCCTCACTAAAGGG
AACAAAAGCTGGAGCTGCAAGCTTAATGTAGTCTTATGCAATACTCTTGTAGTCTTGCAACATGGTAACG
ATGAGTTAGCAACATGCCTTACAAGGAGAGAAAAAGCACCGTGCATGCCGATTGGTGGAAGTAAGGTGGT
ACGATCGTGCCTTATTAGGAAGGCAACAGACGGGTCTGACATGGATTGGACGAACCACTGAATTGCCGCA
TTGCAGAGATATTGTATTTAAGTGCCTAGCTCGATACATAAACGGGTCTCTCTGGTTAGACCAGATCTGA
GCCTGGGAGCTCTCTGGCTAACTAGGGAACCCACTGCTTAAGCCTCAATAAAGCTTGCCTTGAGTGCTTC
AAGTAGTGTGTGCCCGTCTGTTGTGTGACTCTGGTAACTAGAGATCCCTCAGACCCTTTTAGTCAGTGTG
GAAAATCTCTAGCAGTGGCGCCCGAACAGGGACTTGAAAGCGAAAGGGAAACCAGAGGAGCTCTCTCGAC
GCAGGACTCGGCTTGCTGAAGCGCGCACGGCAAGAGGCGAGGGGCGGCGACTGGTGAGTACGCCAAAAAT
TTTGACTAGCGGAGGCTAGAAGGAGAGAGATGGGTGCGAGAGCGTCAGTATTAAGCGGGGGAGAATTAGA
TCGCGATGGGAAAAAATTCGGTTAAGGCCAGGGGGAAAGAAAAAATATAAATTAAAACATATAGTATGGG
CAAGCAGGGAGCTAGAACGATTCGCAGTTAATCCTGGCCTGTTAGAAACATCAGAAGGCTGTAGACAAAT
ACTGGGACAGCTACAACCATCCCTTCAGACAGGATCAGAAGAACTTAGATCATTATATAATACAGTAGCA
ACCCTCTATTGTGTGCATCAAAGGATAGAGATAAAAGACACCAAGGAAGCTTTAGACAAGATAGAGGAAG
AGCAAAACAAAAGTAAGACCACCGCACAGCAAGCGGCCGCTGATCTTCAGACCTGGAGGAGGAGATATGA
GGGACAATTGGAGAAGTGAATTATATAAATATAAAGTAGTAAAAATTGAACCATTAGGAGTAGCACCCAC
CAAGGCAAAGAGAAGAGTGGTGCAGAGAGAAAAAAGAGCAGTGGGAATAGGAGCTTTGTTCCTTGGGTTC
TTGGGAGCAGCAGGAAGCACTATGGGCGCAGCGTCAATGACGCTGACGGTACAGGCCAGACAATTATTGT
CTGGTATAGTGCAGCAGCAGAACAATTTGCTGAGGGCTATTGAGGCGCAACAGCATCTGTTGCAACTCAC
AGTCTGGGGCATCAAGCAGCTCCAGGCAAGAATCCTGGCTGTGGAAAGATACCTAAAGGATCAACAGCTC
CTGGGGATTTGGGGTTGCTCTGGAAAACTCATTTGCACCACTGCTGTGCCTTGGAATGCTAGTTGGAGTA
ATAAATCTCTGGAACAGATTTGGAATCACACGACCTGGATGGAGTGGGACAGAGAAATTAACAATTACAC
AAGCTTAATACACTCCTTAATTGAAGAATCGCAAAACCAGCAAGAAAAGAATGAACAAGAATTATTGGAA
TTAGATAAATGGGCAAGTTTGTGGAATTGGTTTAACATAACAAATTGGCTGTGGTATATAAAATTATTCA
TAATGATAGTAGGAGGCTTGGTAGGTTTAAGAATAGTTTTTGCTGTACTTTCTATAGTGAATAGAGTTAG
GCAGGGATATTCACCATTATCGTTTCAGACCCACCTCCCAACCCCGAGGGGACCCGACAGGCCCGAAGGA
ATAGAAGAAGAAGGTGGAGAGAGAGACAGAGACAGATCCATTCGATTAGTGAACGGATCGGCACTGCGTG
CGCCAATTCTGCAGACAAATGGCAGTATTCATCCACAATTTTAAAAGAAAAGGGGGGATTGGGGGGTACA
GTGCAGGGGAAAGAATAGTAGACATAATAGCAACAGACATACAAACTAAAGAATTACAAAAACAAATTAC
AAAAATTCAAAATTTTCGGGTTTATTACAGGGACAGCAGAGATCCAGTTTGGTTAATTAGCTAGCTAGGT
CTTGAAAGGAGTGGGAATTGGCTCCGGTGCCCGTCAGTGTGATGCGGTTTTGGCAGTACATCAATGGGCG
TGGATAGCGGTTTGACTCACGGGGATTTCCAAGTCTCCACCCCATTGACGTCAATGGGAGTTTGTTTTGG
CACCAAAATCAACGGGACTTTCCAAAATGTCGTAACAACTCCGCCCCATTGACGCAAATGGGCGGTAGGC
GTGTACGGTGGGAGGTCTATATAAGCAGAGCTGGTTTAGTGAACCGTCAGATCCGCTAGCGCTACCGGTC
GCCACCATGTACCCATACGATGTTCCGGATTACGCTAGCGGATCCATGCAGATCTTCGTCAGAACGTTAA
CCGGTAGAACCATAACTCTAGAAGTTGAACCATCCGATACCATCGAAAACGTTAGAGCTAGAATTCAAGA
CAGAGAAGGCATTCCACCTGATCAACAAAGATTGATCTTTGCCGGTAGACAGCTCGAGGACGGTAGAACG
CTGTCTGATTACAACATTCAGAGAGAGTCGACCTTACATCTTGTCTTAAGACTAAGAGGTGGTGGATCCG
GCGCAACAAACTTCTCTCTGCTGAAACAAGCCGGAGATGTCGAAGAGAATCCTGGACCGATGACCGAGTA
CAAGCCCACGGTGCGCCTCGCCACCCGCGACGACGTCCCCAGGGCCGTACGCACCCTCGCCGCCGCGTTC
GCCGACTACCCCGCCACGCGCCACACCGTCGATCCGGACCGCCACATCGAGCGGGTCACCGAGCTGCAAG
AACTCTTCCTCACGCGCGTCGGGCTCGACATCGGCAAGGTGTGGGTCGCGGACGACGGCGCCGCGGTGGC
GGTCTGGACCACGCCGGAGAGCGTCGAAGCGGGGGCGGTGTTCGCCGAGATCGGCCCGCGCATGGCCGAG
TTGAGCGGTTCCCGGCTGGCCGCGCAGCAACAGATGGAAGGCCTCCTGGCGCCGCACCGGCCCAAGGAGC
CCGCGTGGTTCCTGGCCACCGTCGGCGTCTCGCCCGACCACCAGGGCAAGGGTCTGGGCAGCGCCGTCGT
GCTCCCCGGAGTGGAGGCGGCCGAGCGCGCCGGGGTGCCCGCCTTCCTGGAGACCTCCGCGCCCCGCAAC
CTCCCCTTCTACGAGCGGCTCGGCTTCACCGTCACCGCCGACGTCGAGGTGCCCGAAGGACCGCGCACCT
GGTGCATGACCCGCAAGCCCGGTGCCTGAACGCGTTAAGTCGACAATCAACCTCTGGATTACAAAATTTG
TGAAAGATTGACTGGTATTCTTAACTATGTTGCTCCTTTTACGCTATGTGGATACGCTGCTTTAATGCCT
TTGTATCATGCTATTGCTTCCCGTATGGCTTTCATTTTCTCCTCCTTGTATAAATCCTGGTTGCTGTCTC
TTTATGAGGAGTTGTGGCCCGTTGTCAGGCAACGTGGCGTGGTGTGCACTGTGTTTGCTGACGCAACCCC
CACTGGTTGGGGCATTGCCACCACCTGTCAGCTCCTTTCCGGGACTTTCGCTTTCCCCCTCCCTATTGCC
ACGGCGGAACTCATCGCCGCCTGCCTTGCCCGCTGCTGGACAGGGGCTCGGCTGTTGGGCACTGACAATT
CCGTGGTGTTGTCGGGGAAATCATCGTCCTTTCCTTGGCTGCTCGCCTGTGTTGCCACCTGGATTCTGCG
CGGGACGTCCTTCTGCTACGTCCCTTCGGCCCTCAATCCAGCGGACCTTCCTTCCCGCGGCCTGCTGCCG
GCTCTGCGGCCTCTTCCGCGTCTTCGCCTTCGCCCTCAGACGAGTCGGATCTCCCTTTGGGCCGCCTCCC
CGCGTCGACTTTAAGACCAATGACTTACAAGGCAGCTGTAGATCTTAGCCACTTTTTAAAAGAAAAGGGG
GGACTGGAAGGGCTAATTCACTCCCAACGAAGACAAGATCTGCTTTTTGCTTGTACTGGGTCTCTCTGGT
TAGACCAGATCTGAGCCTGGGAGCTCTCTGGCTAACTAGGGAACCCACTGCTTAAGCCTCAATAAAGCTT
GCCTTGAGTGCTTCAAGTAGTGTGTGCCCGTCTGTTGTGTGACTCTGGTAACTAGAGATCCCTCAGACCC
TTTTAGTCAGTGTGGAAAATCTCTAGCAGTAGTAGTTCATGTCATCTTATTATTCAGTATTTATAACTTG
CAAAGAAATGAATATCAGAGAGTGAGAGGAACTTGTTTATTGCAGCTTATAATGGTTACAAATAAAGCAA
TAGCATCACAAATTTCACAAATAAAGCATTTTTTTCACTGCATTCTAGTTGTGGTTTGTCCAAACTCATC
AATGTATCTTATCATGTCTGGCTCTAGCTATCCCGCCCCTAACTCCGCCCATCCCGCCCCTAACTCCGCC
CAGTTCCGCCCATTCTCCGCCCCATGGCTGACTAATTTTTTTTATTTATGCAGAGGCCGAGGCCGCCTCG
GCCTCTGAGCTATTCCAGAAGTAGTGAGGAGGCTTTTTTGGAGGCCTAGGGACGTACCCAATTCGCCCTA
TAGTGAGTCGTATTACGCGCGCTCCCCGGGTACCGAGCTCGAATTCACTGGCCGTCGTTTTACAACGTCG
TGACTGGGAAAACCCTGGCGTTACCCAACTTAATCGCCTTGCAGCACATCCCCCTTTCGCCAGCTGGCGT
AATAGCGAAGAGGCCCGCACCGATCGCCCTTCCCAACAGTTGCGCAGCCTGAATGGCGAATGGCGCCTGA
TGCGGTATTTTCTCCTTACGCATCTGTGCGGTATTTCACACCGCATATGGTGCACTCTCAGTACAATCTG
CTCTGATGCCGCATAGTTAAGCCAGCCCCGACACCCGCCAACACCCGCTGACGCGCCCTGACGGGCTTGT
CTGCTCCCGGCATCCGCTTACAGACAAGCTGTGACCGTCTCCGGGAGCTGCATGTGTCAGAGGTTTTCAC
CGTCATCACCGAAACGCGCGAGACGAAAGGGCCTCGTGATACGCCTATTTTTATAGGTTAATGTCATGAT
AATAATGGTTTCTTAGACGTCAGGTGGCACTTTTCGGGGAAATGTGCGCGGAACCCCTATTTGTTTATTT
TTCTAAATACATTCAAATATGTATCCGCTCATGAGACAATAACCCTGATAAATGCTTCAATAATATTGAA
AAAGGAAGAGTATGAGTATTCAACATTTCCGTGTCGCCCTTATTCCCTTTTTTGCGGCATTTTGCCTTCC
TGTTTTTGCTCACCCAGAAACGCTGGTGAAAGTAAAAGATGCTGAAGATCAGTTGGGTGCACGAGTGGGT
TACATCGAACTGGATCTCAACAGCGGTAAGATCCTTGAGAGTTTTCGCCCCGAAGAACGTTTTCCAATGA
TGAGCACTTTTAAAGTTCTGCTATGTGGCGCGGTATTATCCCGTATTGACGCCGGGCAAGAGCAACTCGG
TCGCCGCATACACTATTCTCAGAATGACTTGGTTGAGTACTCACCAGTCACAGAAAAGCATCTTACGGAT
GGCATGACAGTAAGAGAATTATGCAGTGCTGCCATAACCATGAGTGATAACACTGCGGCCAACTTACTTC
TGACAACGATCGGAGGACCGAAGGAGCTAACCGCTTTTTTGCACAACATGGGGGATCATGTAACTCGCCT
TGATCGTTGGGAACCGGAGCTGAATGAAGCCATACCAAACGACGAGCGTGACACCACGATGCCTGTAGCA
ATGGCAACAACGTTGCGCAAACTATTAACTGGCGAACTACTTACTCTAGCTTCCCGGCAACAATTAATAG
ACTGGATGGAGGCGGATAAAGTTGCAGGACCACTTCTGCGCTCGGCCCTTCCGGCTGGCTGGTTTATTGC
TGATAAATCTGGAGCCGGTGAGCGTGGGTCTCGCGGTATCATTGCAGCACTGGGGCCAGATGGTAAGCCC
TCCCGTATCGTAGTTATCTACACGACGGGGAGTCAGGCAACTATGGATGAACGAAATAGACAGATCGCTG
AGATAGGTGCCTCACTGATTAAGCATTGGTAACTGTCAGACCAAGTTTACTCATATATACTTTAGATTGA
TTTAAAACTTCATTTTTAATTTAAAAGGATCTAGGTGAAGATCCTTTTTGATAATCTCATGACCAAAATC
CCTTAACGTGAGTTTTCGTTCCACTGAGCGTCAGACCCCGTAGAAAAGATCAAAGGATCTTCTTGAGATC
CTTTTTTTCTGCGCGTAATCTGCTGCTTGCAAACAAAAAAACCACCGCTACCAGCGGTGGTTTGTTTGCC
GGATCAAGAGCTACCAACTCTTTTTCCGAAGGTAACTGGCTTCAGCAGAGCGCAGATACCAAATACTGTT
CTTCTAGTGTAGCCGTAGTTAGGCCACCACTTCAAGAACTCTGTAGCACCGCCTACATACCTCGCTCTGC
TAATCCTGTTACCAGTGGCTGCTGCCAGTGGCGATAAGTCGTGTCTTACCGGGTTGGACTCAAGACGATA
GTTACCGGATAAGGCGCAGCGGTCGGGCTGAACGGGGGGTTCGTGCACACAGCCCAGCTTGGAGCGAACG
ACCTACACCGAACTGAGATACCTACAGCGTGAGCTATGAGAAAGCGCCACGCTTCCCGAAGGGAGAAAGG
CGGACAGGTATCCGGTAAGCGGCAGGGTCGGAACAGGAGAGCGCACGAGGGAGCTTCCAGGGGGAAACGC
CTGGTATCTTTATAGTCCTGTCGGGTTTCGCCACCTCTGACTTGAGCGTCGATTTTTGTGATGCTCGTCA
GGGGGGCGGAGCCTATGGAAAAACGCCAGCAACGCGGCCTTTTTACGGTTCCTGGCCTTTTGCTGGCCTT
TTGCTCACATGTTCTTTCCTGCGTTATCCCCTGATTCTGTGGATAACCGTATTACCGCCTTTGAGTGAGC
TGATACCGCTCGCCGCAGCCGAACGACCGAGCGCAGCGAGTCAGTGAGCGAGGAAGCGGAAGAGCGCCCA
ATACGCAAACCGCCTCTCCCCGCGCGTTGGCCGATTCATTAATGCAGCTGGCACGACAGGTTTCCCGACT
GGAAAGCGGGCAGTGAGCGCAACGCAATTAATGTGAGTTAGCTCACTCATTAGGCACCCCAGGCTTTACA
CTTTATGCTTCCGGCTCGTATGTTGTGTGGAATTGTGAGCGGATAACAATTTCACACAGGAAACAGCTAT
GAC
